>Addgene plasmid #243776 | mGreenLantern-A AND T-SpyTag | addgene full sequence | sequence record 486145 | Addgene NGS Result
TGGCGAATGGG
[124 nt withheld, positions 12-135]
C
[91 nt withheld, positions 137-227]
A
[49 nt withheld, positions 229-277]
CCTTTGACGTTGGAGTCCACGTTCTTT
[37 nt withheld, positions 305-341]
ACCCTATCTCGGTCTATTCTTTTGATTTATAAGGGATTTTGCCGATTTCGGCCTATTGGTTAAAAAATGA
GCTGATTTAACAAAAATTTAACGCGAATTTTAACAAAATATTAACGTTTACAATTTCAGGTGGCACTTTT
CGGGGAAATGTGCGCGGAACCCCTATTTGTTTATTTTTCTAAATACATTCAAATATGTATCCGCTCATGA
ATTAATTCTTAGAAAAACTCATCGAGCATCAAATGAAACTGCAATTTATTCATATCAGGATTATCAATAC
CATATTTTTGAAAAAGCCGTTTCTGTAATGAAGGAGAAAACTCACCGAGGCAGTTCCATAGGATGGCAAG
ATCCTGGTATCGGTCTGCGATTCCGACTCGTCCAACATCAATACAACCTATTAATTTCCCCTCGTCAAAA
ATAAGGTTATCAAGTGAGAAATCACCATGAGTGACGACTGAATCCGGTGAGAATGGCAAAAGTTTATGCA
TTTCTTTCCAGACTTGTTCAACAGGCCAGCCATTACGCTCGTCATCAAAATCACTCGCATCAACCAAACC
GTTATTCATTCGTGATTGCGCCTGAGCGAGACGAAATACGCGATCGCTGTTAAAAGGACAATTACAAACA
GGAATCGAATGCAACCGGCGCAGGAACACTGCCAGCGCATCAACAATATTTTCACCTGAATCAGGATATT
CTTCTAATACCTGGAATGCTGTTTTCCCGGGGATCGCAGTGGTGAGTAACCATGCATCATCAGGAGTACG
GATAAAATGCTTGATGGTCGGAAGAGGCATAAATTCCGTCAGCCAGTTTAGTCTGACCATCTCATCTGTA
ACATCATTGGCAACGCTACCTTTGCCATGTTTCAGAAACAACTCTGGCGCATCGGGCTTCCCATACAATC
GATAGATTGTCGCACCTGATTGCCCGACATTATCGCGAGCCCATTTATACCCATATAAATCAGCATCCAT
GTTGGAATTTAATCGCGGCCTAGAGCAAGACGTTTCCCGTTGAATATGGCTCATAACACCCCTTGTATTA
CTGTTTATGTAAGCAGACAGTTTTATTGTTCATGACCAAAATCCCTTAACGTGAGTTTTCGTTCCACTGA
GCGTCAGACCCCGTAGAAAAGATCAAAGGATCTTCTTGAGATCCTTTTTTTCTGCGCGTAATCTGCTGCT
TGCAAACAAAAAAACCACCGCTACCAGCGGTGGTTTGTTTGCCGGATCAAGAGCTACCAACTCTTTTTCC
GAAGGTAACTGGCTTCAGCAGAGCGCAGATACCAAATACTGTCCTTCTAGTGTAGCCGTAGTTAGGCCAC
CACTTCAAGAACTCTGTAGCACCGCCTACATACCTCGCTCTGCTAATCCTGTTACCAGTGGCTGCTGCCA
GTGGCGATAAGTCGTGTCTTACCGGGTTGGACTCAAGACGATAGTTACCGGATAAGGCGCAGCGGTCGGG
CTGAACGGGGGGTTCGTGCACACAGCCCAGCTTGGAGCGAACGACCTACACCGAACTGAGATACCTACAG
CGTGAGCTATGAGAAAGCGCCACGCTTCCCGAAGGGAGAAAGGCGGACAGGTATCCGGTAAGCGGCAGGG
TCGGAACAGGAGAGCGCACGAGGGAGCTTCCAGGGGGAAACGCCTGGTATCTTTATAGTCCTGTCGGGTT
TCGCCACCTCTGACTTGAGCGTCGATTTTTGTGATGCTCGTCAGGGGGGCGGAGCCTATGGAAAAACGCC
AGCAACGCGGCCTTTTTACGGTTCCTGGCCTTTTGCTGGCCTTTTGCTCACATGTTCTTTCCTGCGTTAT
CCCCTGATTCTGTGGATAACCGTATTACCGCCTTTGAGTGAGCTGATACCGCTCGCCGCAGCCGAACGAC
CGAGCGCAGCGAGTCAGTGAGCGAGGAAGCGGAAGAGCGCCTGATGCGGTATTTTCTCCTTACGCATCTG
TGCGGTATTTCACACCGCATATATGGTGCACTCTCAGTACAATCTGCTCTGATGCCGCATAGTTAAGCCA
GTATACACTCCGCTATCGCTACGTGACTGGGTCATGGCTGCGCCCCGACACCCGCCAACACCCGCTGACG
CGCCCTGACGGGCTTGTCTGCTCCCGGCATCCGCTTACAGACAAGCTGTGACCGTCTCCGGGAGCTGCAT
GTGTCAGAGGTTTTCACCGTCATCACCGAAACGCGCGAGGCAGCTGCGGTAAAGCTCATCAGCGTGGTCG
TGAAGCGATTCACAGATGTCTGCCTGTTCATCCGCGTCCAGCTCGTTGAGTTTCTCCAGAAGCGTTAATG
TCTGGCTTCTGATAAAGCGGGCCATGTTAAGGGCGGTTTTTTCCTGTTTGGTCACTGATGCCTCCGTGTA
AGGGGGATTTCTGTTCATGGGGGTAATGATACCGATGAAACGAGAGAGGATGCTCACGATACGGGTTACT
GATGATGAACATGCCCGGTTACTGGAACGTTGTGAGGGTAAACAACTGGCGGTATGGATGCGGCGGGACC
AGAGAAAAATCACTCAGGGTCAATGCCAGCGCTTCGTTAATACAGATGTAGGTGTTCCACAGGGTAGCCA
GCAGCATCCTGCGATGCAGATCCGGAACATAATGGTGCAGGGCGCTGACTTCCGCGTTTCCAGACTTTAC
GAAACACGGAAACCGAAGACCATTCATGTTGTTGCTCAGGTCGCAGACGTTTTGCAGCAGCAGTCGCTTC
ACGTTCGCTCGCGTATCGGTGATTCATTCTGCTAACCAGTAAGGCAACCCCGCCAGCCTAGCCGGGTCCT
CAACGACAGGAGCACGATCATGCGCACCCGTGGGGCCGCCATGCCGGCGATAATGGCCTGCTTCTCGCCG
AAACGTTTGGTGGCGGGACCAGTGACGAAGGCTTGAGCGAGGGCGTGCAAGATTCCGAATACCGCAAGCG
ACAGGCCGATCATCGTCGCGCTCCAGCGAAAGCGGTCCTCGCCGAAAATGACCCAGAGCGCTGCCGGCAC
CTGTCCTACGAGTTGCATGATAAAGAAGACAGTCATAAGTGCGGCGACGATAGTCATGCCCCGCGCCCAC
CGGAAGGAGCTGACTGGGTTGAAGGCTCTCAAGGGCATCGGTCGAGATCCCGGTGCCTAATGAGTGAGCT
AACTTACATTAATTGCGTTGCGCTCACTGCCCGCTTTCCAGTCGGGAAACCTGTCGTGCCAGCTGCATTA
ATGAATCGGCCAACGCGCGGGGAGAGGCGGTTTGCGTATTGGGCGCCAGGGTGGTTTTTCTTTTCACCAG
TGAGACGGGCAACAGCTGATTGCCCTTCACCGCCTGGCCCTGAGAGAGTTGCAGCAAGCGGTCCACGCTG
GTTTGCCCCAGCAGGCGAAAATCCTGTTTGATGGTGGTTAACGGCGGGATATAACATGAGCTGTCTTCGG
TATCGTCGTATCCCACTACCGAGATGTCCGCACCAACGCGCAGCCCGGACTCGGTAATGGCGCGCATTGC
GCCCAGCGCCATCTGATCGTTGGCAACCAGCATCGCAGTGGGAACGATGCCCTCATTCAGCATTTGCATG
GTTTGTTGAAAACCGGACATGGCACTCCAGTCGCCTTCCCGTTCCGCTATCGGCTGAATTTGATTGCGAG
TGAGATATTTATGCCAGCCAGCCAGACGCAGACGCGCCGAGACAGAACTTAATGGGCCCGCTAACAGCGC
GATTTGCTGGTGACCCAATGCGACCAGATGCTCCACGCCCAGTCGCGTACCGTCTTCATGGGAGAAAATA
ATACTGTTGATGGGTGTCTGGTCAGAGACATCAAGAAATAACGCCGGAACATTAGTGCAGGCAGCTTCCA
CAGCAATGGCATCCTGGTCATCCAGCGGATAGTTAATGATCAGCCCACTGACGCGTTGCGCGAGAAGATT
GTGCACCGCCGCTTTACAGGCTTCGACGCCGCTTCGTTCTACCATCGACACCACCACGCTGGCACCCAGT
TGATCGGCGCGAGATTTAATCGCCGCGACAATTTGCGACGGCGCGTGCAGGGCCAGACTGGAGGTGGCAA
CGCCAATCAGCAACGACTGTTTGCCCGCCAGTTGTTGTGCCACGCGGTTGGGAATGTAATTCAGCTCCGC
CATCGCCGCTTCCACTTTTTCCCGCGTTTTCGCAGAAACGTGGCTGGCCTGGTTCACCACGCGGGAAACG
GTCTGATAAGAGACACCGGCATACTCTGCGACATCGTATAACGTTACTGGTTTCACATTCACCACCCTGA
ATTGACTCTCTTCCGGGCGCTATCATGCCATACCGCGAAAGGTTTTGCGCCATTCGATGGTGTCCGGGAT
CTCGACGCTCTCCCTTATGCGACTCCTGCATTAGGAAGCAGCCCAGTAGTAGGTTGAGGCCGTTGAGCAC
CGCCGCCGCAAGGAATGGTGCATGCAAGGAGATGGCGCCCAACAGTCCCCCGGCCACGGGGCCTGCCACC
ATACCCACGCCGAAACAAGCGCTCATGAGCCCGAAGTGGCGAGCCCGATCTTCCCCATCGGTGATGTCGG
CGATATAGGCGCCAGCAACCGCACCTGTGGCGCCGGTGATGCCGGCCACGATGCGTCCGGCGTAGAGGAT
CGAGATCGATCTCGATCCCGCGAAATTAATACGACTCACTATAGGGGAATTGTGAGCGGATAACAATTCC
CCTCTAGAAATAATTTTGTTTAACTTTAAGAAGGAGATATACATATGGGAAGTTCAGTAAAAATTATAAG
CAGGAAAAGCCTGGGCACCCAGAACGTCTACGACATCGGTGTGGAAAAAGACCACAACTTCCTGCTCAAG
AACGGCTTGGTAGCCAGCAATTGTTTTAATGGTGGTAGCGGTGGTTCGGGTGGCTCCCTGGCGGAAACCG
GCGGTGGTTCTGGTGGCAGCGGCGGAAGCATGGTCAGCAAGGGTGAGGAACTCTTCACCGGTGTGGTTCC
GATCCTGGTCGAGCTGGACGGCGACGTTAACGGCCACAAGTTCAGCGTTCGTGGTGAGGGCGAAGGTGAC
GCCACCAATGGTAAGTTGACCCTAAAGTTCATCTGTACCACGGGAAAGCTGCCGGTGCCGTGGCCTACTT
TGGTTACCACCCTGGGGTACGGCGTGGCGTGCTTTGCACGTTACCCGGATCACATGAAACAACACGATTT
TTTTAAAAGCGCTATGCCGGAAGGTTACGTGCAAGAGCGTACCATCAGCTTTAAGGATGATGGCACCTAT
AAAACCCGTGCCGAAGTGAAATTCGAGGGCGACACCCTGGTTAATCGTATCGTGTTAAAGGGCATCGATT
TCAAGGAGGACGGTAATATTCTGGGTCATAAATTGGAGTATAACTTCAACAGCCATAAAGTTTACATTAC
CGCAGATAAACAGAAAAACGGCATCAAAGCTAATTTCAAGACTCGCCATAACGTGGAGGACGGTGGTGTC
CAACTGGCGGATCACTACCAGCAAAACACCCCGATCGGCGATGGACCGGTTCTTCTGCCGGACAACCATT
ATCTGAGTCACCAGTCGAAGTTGAGCAAGGATCCGAATGAAAAGCGCGATCACATGGTGCTGAAAGAACG
TGTTACGGCTGCTGGTATTACACATGATATGGATGAGTTGTACAAGGGTGGCTCCGGCGGTTCTGGTGGT
TCGGAAAATCTGTACTTCCAGAGCGGGGGCTCTGGCGGGTCCGGTGGCAGCCGTGGTGTGCCGCATATTG
TGATGGTGGACGCGTATAAACGTTATAAGGGTGGCTCTGGCGGATCCGGTGGTTCCCATCACCATCACCA
CCACGGCGGCTCCGGCGGCTCTGGTGGTTCTGCGGAGTACTGCCTGAGCTATGACACGGAAATTCTGACG
GTAGAGTATGGTTTTCTGCCGATTGGCAAGATCGTTGAGGAACGCATCGAGTGCACGGTTTACACCGTGG
ACAAGAACGGCTTTGTTTATACGCAACCGATTGCGCAGTGGCATAACCGCGGTGAACAAGAAGTTTTTGA
ATACTGCTTGGAGGACGGTAGCATTATTCGTGCAACTAAAGACCACAAATTCATGACCACCGATGGTCAG
ATGCTGCCAATCGACGAAATCTTTGAAAGAGGTCTGGACCTGAAACAGGTTGATGGCCTGCCAGCAGCGA
ACGATGAGAACTATGCGCTGGCGGCGTAACTCGAGCACCACCACCACCACCACTGAGATCCGGCTGCTAA
CAAAGCCCGAAAGGAAGCTGAGTTGGCTGCTGCCACCGCTGAGCAATAACTAGCATAACCCCTTGGGGCC
TCTAAACGGGTCTTGAGGGGTTTTTTGCTGAAAGGAGGAACTATATCCGGAT
Features (pLannotate 1.2.2; 20 found; start..end, strand, type, name):
     12..467     +  rep_origin     f1 ori (sequence partly withheld): f1 bacteriophage origin of replication; arrow indicates direction of (+) strand synthesis
    494..551     +  promoter       AmpR promoter (fragment): bla
    560..1375    -  CDS            KanR: aminoglycoside phosphotransferase; aph(3')-Ia; confers resistance to kanamycin in bacteria or G418 (Geneticin®) in eukaryotes
   1497..2085    +  rep_origin     ori: high-copy-number ColE1/pMB1/pBR322/pUC origin of replication
   2271..2413    -  misc_feature   bom: basis of mobility region from pBR322
   2515..2706    -  CDS            rop: Rop protein, which maintains plasmids at low copy number; rop
   2723..3103    +  CDS            YPB1_ECOLX: Protein predicted: Swiss-Prot protein existence level 4. From Escherichia coli.
   3175..3466    -  CDS            TcR (fragment): tetracycline efflux protein; tet; confers resistance to tetracycline
   3481..3502    -  protein_bind   CAP binding site: CAP binding activates transcription in the presence of cAMP. E. coli catabolite activator protein
   3515..4597    -  CDS            lacI: lac repressor; lacI; The lac repressor binds to the lac operator to inhibit transcription in E. coli. This inhibition can be relieved by adding lactose or isopropyl-β-D-thiogalactopyranoside (IPTG).
   4598..4675    -  promoter       lacI promoter: lacI
   4683..4962    -  CDS            TcR (fragment): tetracycline efflux protein; tet; confers resistance to tetracycline
   4988..5006    +  promoter       T7 promoter: promoter for bacteriophage T7 RNA polymerase
   5007..5031    +  protein_bind   lac operator: The lac repressor binds to the lac operator to inhibit transcription in E. coli. This inhibition can be relieved by adding lactose or isopropyl-β-D-thiogalactopyranoside (IPTG). lac repressor encoded by lacI
   5046..5068    +  RBS            RBS: efficient ribosome binding site from bacteriophage T7 gene 10 (Olins and Rangwala, 1989)
   5271..5987    +  CDS            mClover1.5: mClover1.5 is a fluorescent protein published in 2016, derived from Aequorea victoria. It is reported to be a monomer.
   6183..6473    +  CDS            dnaE-N (fragment): DPO3A_SYNY3 - Experimental evidence at protein level: Swiss-Prot protein existence level 1. DNA polymerase III is a complex, multichain enzyme responsible for most of the replicative synthesis in bacteria. This DNA polymerase also exhibits 3' to 5' exonuclease activity. The alpha chain is the DNA polymerase (By similarity). From Synechocystis sp. (strain PCC 6803 / Kazusa).
   6537..6554    +  CDS            9xHis (fragment): 9xHis affinity tag
   6564..6613    +  CDS            SET1 (fragment): solubility-enhancement tag derived from T7 phage gene 10B
   6621..6668    +  terminator     T7 terminator: transcription terminator for bacteriophage T7 RNA polymerase
