[The description below was written by a language model from this plasmid's Addgene catalogue record and pLannotate feature annotations shown in this document.]
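Description:
mGreenLantern-A AND T-SpyTag is a 6.7 kb bacterial expression plasmid built on pET-29b(+). It is propagated in E. coli through a ColE1/pMB1-type origin, with the pBR322-derived bom and rop elements also annotated (the catalogue lists it as high copy). Selection is with kanamycin via the aph(3')-Ia gene, and an f1 origin is also present. Expression follows the standard pET arrangement: a T7 promoter with an adjacent lac operator, the T7 gene 10 ribosome binding site and a T7 terminator. A plasmid-borne lacI keeps transcription repressed until IPTG induction in a host supplying T7 RNA polymerase.

The depositor describes the synthetic open reading frame as a single fusion joined by repeated GGS linkers. In order, it contains CfaC, a recognition site for the sortase eSrtA(2A9), mGreenLantern, a TEV protease site, SpyTag003, a 6xHis tag, CfaN and a terminal SsrA tag. Placing the C- and N-terminal halves of the Cfa split intein at opposite ends of the polypeptide is an arrangement generally used for head-to-tail cyclisation by splicing, consistent with the "autonomously compiled molecular topology" of the associated publication. In such a loop the fluorescent cargo would remain connected to the SpyTag anchor by two routes, so it is released from a material only after both the sortase and TEV sites are cut, which gives the AND gate. SsrA is a degradation tag, although the record does not state its role here.

The automated annotation labels mGreenLantern as the related mClover1.5 and CfaN as a dnaE-N intein fragment. It does not pick up the smaller elements. It also shows a His-tag fragment downstream of the intein that probably derives from the backbone. The construct is intended for producing a protein for logic-gated release from biomaterials.
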