Addgene plasmid #243776: mGreenLantern-A AND T-SpyTag
Purpose: Expresses multifunctional construct enabling the AND-gated release of mGreenLantern from materials in response to sortase eSrtA(2A9) AND TEV treatment. Contains a SpyTag for material tethering.
Depositing lab: Cole DeForest. Depositing organization: University of Washington. Publication: Boolean logic-gated protein presentation through autonomously compiled molecular topology. Gharios R, Ross ML, Li A, Kottantharayil SP, Hoye J, DeForest CA. Nat Chem Biol. 2025 Oct 9. doi: 10.1038/s41589-025-02037-5. PubMed 41068299.
Backbone
  Vector backbone: pET 29b (+)
  Vector type: Bacterial Expression
Growth in bacteria
  Bacterial resistance: Kanamycin, 50 μg/mL
  Growth temperature: 37°C
  Growth strain: DH5alpha
  Copy number: High Copy
Gene/Insert
  Gene/Insert name: mGreenLantern
  Species: Synthetic
  Tag / fusion protein: 6x His tag (C terminal on insert); SsrA (C terminal on insert)
  Cloning method: Restriction Enzyme; 5′ cloning site Unknown (unknown if destroyed)
Terms and licenses: Academic/Nonprofit Terms; Industry Terms: Not Available to Industry
Depositor comments: MGSS-CfaC-GGS(x3)-2A9c-GGS(x3)-mGreenLantern-GGS(x3)-TEVc-GGS(x3)-SpyTag003-GGS(x3)-6xHis-GGS(x3)-CfaN-SsrA
How to cite: mGreenLantern-A AND T-SpyTag was a gift from Cole DeForest (Addgene plasmid # 243776 ; http://n2t.net/addgene:243776 ; RRID:Addgene_243776)
